>Addgene plasmid #82926 | pDONR223_TPK1_WT | addgene full sequence | sequence record 161949 | Addgene NGS result
CCTGCCGCTTACCGGATACCTGTCCGCCTTTCTCCCTTCGGGAAGCGTGGCGCTTTCTCATAGCTCACGC
TGTAGGTATCTCAGTTCGGTGTAGGTCGTTCGCTCCAAGCTGGGCTGTGTGCACGAACCCCCCGTTCAGC
CCGACCGCTGCGCCTTATCCGGTAACTATCGTCTTGAGTCCAACCCGGTAAGACACGACTTATCGCCACT
GGCAGCAGCCACTGGTAACAGGATTAGCAGAGCGAGGTATGTAGGCGGTGCTACAGAGTTCTTGAAGTGG
TGGCCTAACTACGGCTACACTAGAAGAACAGTATTTGGTATCTGCGCTCTGCTGAAGCCAGTTACCTTCG
GAAAAAGAGTTGGTAGCTCTTGATCCGGCAAACAAACCACCGCTGGTAGCGGTGGTTTTTTTGTTTGCAA
GCAGCAGATTACGCGCAGAAAAAAAGGATCTCAAGAAGATCCTTTGATCTTTTCTACGGGGTCTGACGCT
CAGTGGAACGACGCGTAACTCACGTTAAGGGATTTTGGTCATGGGTGGCTCGAGGGTTATTTGCCGACTA
CCTTGGTGATCTCGCCTTTCACGTAGTGGACAAATTCTTCCAACTGATCTGCGCGCGAGGCCAAGCGATC
TTCTTCTTGTCCAAGATAAGCCTGTCTAGCTTCAAGTATGACGGGCTGATACTGGGCCGGCAGGCGCTCC
ATTGCCCAGTCGGCAGCGACATCCTTCGGCGCGATTTTGCCGGTTACTGCGCTGTACCAAATGCGGGACA
ACGTAAGCACTACATTTCGCTCATCGCCAGCCCAGTCGGGCGGCGAGTTCCATAGCGTTAAGGTTTCATT
TAGCGCCTCAAATAGATCCTGTTCAGGAACCGGATCAAAGAGTTCCTCCGCCGCTGGACCTACCAAGGCA
ACGCTATGTTCTCTTGCTTTTGTCAGCAAGATAGCCAGATCAATGTCGATCGTGGCTGGCTCGAAGATAC
CTGCAAGAATGTCATTGCGCTGCCATTCTCCAAATTGCAGTTCGCGCTTAGCTGGATAACGCCACGGAAT
GATGTCGTCGTGCACAACAATGGTGACTTCTACAGCGCGGAGAATCTCGCTCTCTCCAGGGGAAGCCGAA
GTTTCCAAAAGGTCGTTGATCAAAGCTCGCCGCGTTGTTTCATCAAGCCTTACGGTCACCGTAACCAGCA
AATCAATATCACTGTGTGGCTTCAGGCCGCCATCCACTGCGGAGCCGTACAAATGTACGGCCAGCAACGT
CGGTTCGAGATGGCGCTCGATGACGCCAACTACCTCTGATAGTTGAGTCGATACTTCGGCGATCACCGCT
TCCCTCATAATGTTTAACTTTGTTTTAGGGCGACTGCCCTGCTGCGTAACATCGTTGCTGCTCCATAACA
TCAAACATCGACCCACGGCGTAACGCGCTTGCTGCTTGGATGCCCGAGGCATAGACTGTACCCCAAAAAA
ACAGTCATAACAAGCCATGAAAACCGCCACTGCGCCGTTACCACCGCTGCGTTCGGTCAAGGTTCTGGAC
CAGTTGCGTGAGCGCATACGCTACTTGCATTACAGCTTACGAACCGAACAGGCTTATGTCCACTGGGTTC
GTGCCTTCATCCGTTTCCACGGTGTGCGTCACCCGGCAACCTTGGGTAGCAGCGAAGTCGAGGCATTTCT
GTCCTGGCTGGTCTAGAGGAGGCATGATGATATATTTTTATCTTGTGCAATGTAACATCAGAGATTTTGA
GACACGGGCCAGAGCTGCCAGGAAACAGCTATGACCATGTAATACGACTCACTATAGGGGATATCAGCTG
GATGGCAAATAATGATTTTATTTTGACTGATAGTGACCTGTTCGTTGCAACAAATTGATAAGCAATGCTT
TCTTATAATGCCAACTTTGTACAAGAAAGTTGGCAATCAGCTTTTGATGGCCATGGTCCAGAGGAGTGGG
TGGTCAGTTTCCACAGTCACAACACCAGACCCGTCGTAGGTATTGGAAGTACTGACCAATGTTCCAAAAG
CAAGCACATCATTTGTGAGGTTCCACTTGAGGCCTGTGGTTGTAACCTGCATACAAGGCTGTCCAACAGG
AATAAGGCCACACCAATCACCCTCCATTCCAGTGTCTACATGCAACCTGTGCTTTCCTGGTTGGAGCAGG
TAGATCAGCGATTCCTCTTGGATTATTATAATTGGAAAAGGAGTGATGTGAGTCGCTTGGAACAAGGTAT
TCACAGATGCCATAATCTGGTCAAAACGCCCAGCAAGGCCTCCCAGTGTCACGATCACATCAACCTTTAA
GTCTTTTTCTTCTATCTTCTTTTGGAGCATTTTAAGGCACTTAGTAAAGTCAGTGTGGTCTTGATCAGGA
GTTGAAATGAGCTCACATCCCTTAGTAGCATAGTATTCTCTGACTTCAGGCCTAATAGAATCAAAGTCTC
CATTGATGAATTCAGGCAAAAAGCTTTCTCTCTCTCCTTCGGTGATATCATATAAGCGGTTGGCACCTCC
ATCGGCACAGGCTCTTAAAAGAGCTTTGTTCCAAAGATGACGAAAATAGTTGTCCAAAGGCTGATTAAGA
ATTACAAGGCAGTACTTCAAATTCCCAGTGGAAAGCAGGGGCTCCAACGGGGTAAAGGCATGCTCCATGG
TGCCAACTTTTTTGTACAAAGTTGGCATTATAAAAAAGCATTGCTCATCAATTTGTTGCAACGAACAGGT
CACTATCAGTCAAAATAAAATCATTATTTGGGGCCCGAGCTTAAGACTGGCCGTCGTTTTACAACGTCGT
GACTGGGAAAACATCCATGCTAGCGTTAACGCGAGAGTAGGGAACTGCCAGGCATCAAATAAAACGAAAG
GCTCAGTCGGAAGACTGGGCCTTTCGTTTTATCTGTTGTTTGTCGGTGAACGCTCTCCTGAGTAGGACAA
ATCCGCCGGGAGCGGATTTGAACGTTGTGAAGCAACGGCCCGGAGGGTGGCGGGCAGGACGCCCGCCATA
AACTGCCAGGCATCAAACTAAGCAGAAGGCCATCCTGACGGATGGCCTTTTTGCGTTTCTACAAACTCTT
CCTGGCTAGCGGTACGCGTATTAATTGCGTTGCGCTCACTGCCCGCTTTCCAGTCGGGAAACCTGTCGTG
CCAGCTGCATTAATGAATCGGCCAACGCGCGGGGAGAGGCGGTTTGCGTATTGGGCGCTCTTCCGCTTCC
TCGCTCACTGACTCGCTGCGCTCGGTCGTTCGGCTGCGGCGAGCGGTATCAGCTCACTCAAAGGCGGTAA
TACGGTTATCCACAGAATCAGGGGATAACGCAGGAAAGAACATGTGAGCAAAAGGCCAGCAAAAGGCCAG
GAACCGTAAAAAGGCCGCGTTGCTGGCGTTTTTCCATAGGCTCCGCCCCCCTGACGAGCATCACAAAAAT
CGACGCTCAAGTCAGAGGTGGCGAAACCCGACAGGACTATAAAGATACCAGGCGTTTCCCCCTGGAAGCT
CCCTCGTGCGCTCTCCTGTTCCGAC
Features (pLannotate 1.2.2; 12 found; start..end, strand, type, name):
    547..1338    -  CDS            SmR: aminoglycoside adenylyltransferase (Murphy, 1985); aadA; confers resistance to spectinomycin and streptomycin
   1345..1401    -  CDS            GmR (fragment): gentamycin acetyltransferase; aacC1; confers resistance to gentamycin
   1577..1600    -  promoter       Pc promoter (fragment): intI1 (promoter lies within the coding sequence); class 1 integron promoter
   1790..1808    +  promoter       T7 promoter: promoter for bacteriophage T7 RNA polymerase
   1827..1922    +  protein_bind   attL3: mutant version of attL; recombination site for the Gateway® LR reaction LR Clonase™
   1930..2658    -  CDS            TPK1: TPK1_HUMAN - Experimental evidence at protein level: Swiss-Prot protein existence level 1. Catalyzes the phosphorylation of thiamine to thiamine pyrophosphate. Can also catalyze the phosphorylation of pyrithiamine to pyrithiamine pyrophosphate. From Homo sapiens (Human).
   2664..2759    -  protein_bind   attL3: mutant version of attL; recombination site for the Gateway® LR reaction LR Clonase™
   2776..2812    +  CDS            lacZα (fragment): LacZα fragment of β-galactosidase; lacZ fragment
   2859..2902    -  terminator     rrnB T1 terminator: Escherichia coli rrnB; transcription terminator T1 from the E. coli rrnB gene
   3034..3061    +  terminator     rrnB T2 terminator: transcription terminator T2 from the E. coli rrnB gene
   3116..3208    -  CDS            lacI (fragment): lac repressor; lacI; The lac repressor binds to the lac operator to inhibit transcription in E. coli. This inhibition can be relieved by adding lactose or isopropyl-β-D-thiogalactopyranoside (IPTG).
   3391..454     -  rep_origin     ori (across the origin): high-copy-number ColE1/pMB1/pBR322/pUC origin of replication
