[The description below was written by a language model from this plasmid's Addgene catalogue record and pLannotate feature annotations shown in this document.]
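Description:
pDONR223_TPK1_WT is a Gateway entry clone built on the Invitrogen pDONR223 backbone. It carries the wild-type human TPK1 open reading frame, which encodes thiamine pyrophosphokinase, the enzyme that phosphorylates thiamine to thiamine pyrophosphate. The plasmid is about 3.5 kb and is maintained in E. coli at high copy from a ColE1/pUC-type origin. Selection is with spectinomycin, through the aadA aminoglycoside adenylyltransferase (SmR) gene. Short remnants of a gentamicin resistance gene and a class 1 integron Pc promoter sit next to this marker.

The TPK1 coding sequence is flanked on both sides by attL recombination sites. The automated annotation labels both as attL3, so the record does not resolve which attL variants they actually are. These sites allow the ORF to be moved by an LR Clonase reaction into any compatible Gateway destination vector. No promoter drives the insert, so the plasmid is a shuttle and archive clone rather than an expression construct. rrnB T1 and T2 terminators next to the cassette insulate it from transcriptional read-through. A T7 promoter lies just outside one attL site, on the opposite strand from the annotated TPK1 CDS. Small lacZα and lacI fragments are backbone remnants. The ORF is in "closed" format, with a stop codon immediately after the coding sequence, so C-terminal tags supplied by a destination vector will not be fused to the protein, whereas N-terminal fusions remain possible.

The clone belongs to the Target Accelerator Plasmid Collection. That collection was assembled for high-throughput functional phenotyping of lung cancer somatic mutations, and this wild-type clone would presumably serve there as the reference for any variant alleles.
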