Addgene plasmid #82926: pDONR223_TPK1_WT
Purpose: Gateway Donor vector containing TPK1, part of the Target Accelerator Plasmid Collection.
Depositing lab: Jesse Boehm & Matthew Meyerson & David Root. Depositing organization: Broad Institute. Publication: High-throughput Phenotyping of Lung Cancer Somatic Mutations. Berger AH, Brooks AN, Wu X, Shrestha Y, Chouinard C, Piccioni F, Bagul M, Kamburov A, Imielinski M, Hogstrom L, Zhu C, Yang X, Pantel S, Sakai R, Watson J, Kaplan N, Campbell JD, Singh S, Root DE, Narayan R, Natoli T, Lahr DL, Tirosh I, Tamayo P, Getz G, Wong B, Doench J, Subramanian A, Golub TR, Meyerson M, Boehm JS. Cancer Cell. 2016 Aug 8;30(2):214-28. doi: 10.1016/j.ccell.2016.06.022. Epub 2016 Jul 28. PubMed 27478040.
Backbone
  Vector backbone: pDONR223
  Backbone manufacturer: Invitrogen
  Vector type: Gateway Entry vector
Growth in bacteria
  Bacterial resistance: Spectinomycin, 50 μg/mL
  Growth temperature: 37°C
  Growth strain: DH5alpha
  Copy number: High Copy
Gene/Insert
  Gene/Insert name: TPK1 (alt name: NM_022445)
  Species: H. sapiens (human)
  Entrez Gene: TPK1 (a.k.a. HTPK1, PP20, THMD5)
  Promoter: None
  Cloning method: Gateway Cloning
  Sequencing primers: 5′ M13pUC-fwd; 3′ M13-Rev
Terms and licenses: Academic/Nonprofit Terms; Industry Terms: Not Available to Industry
Depositor comments: CLOSED (stop codon immediately follows insert)
How to cite: pDONR223_TPK1_WT was a gift from Jesse Boehm & Matthew Meyerson & David Root (Addgene plasmid # 82926 ; http://n2t.net/addgene:82926 ; RRID:Addgene_82926)
