>Addgene plasmid #82926 | pDONR223_TPK1_WT | depositor partial sequence | sequence record 157652 | Insert sequence
ATGGAGCATGCCTTTACCCCGTTGGAGCCCCTGCTTTCCACTGGGAATTTGAAGTACTGCCTTGTAATTC
TTAATCAGCCTTTGGACAACTATTTTCGTCATCTTTGGAACAAAGCTCTTTTAAGAGCCTGTGCCGATGG
AGGTGCCAACCGCTTATATGATATCACCGAAGGAGAGAGAGAAAGCTTTTTGCCTGAATTCATCAATGGA
GACTTTGATTCTATTAGGCCTGAAGTCAGAGAATACTATGCTACTAAGGGATGTGAGCTCATTTCAACTC
CTGATCAAGACCACACTGACTTTACTAAGTGCCTTAAAATGCTCCAAAAGAAGATAGAAGAAAAAGACTT
AAAGGTTGATGTGATCGTGACACTGGGAGGCCTTGCTGGGCGTTTTGACCAGATTATGGCATCTGTGAAT
ACCTTGTTCCAAGCGACTCACATCACTCCTTTTCCAATTATAATAATCCAAGAGGAATCGCTGATCTACC
TGCTCCAACCAGGAAAGCACAGGTTGCATGTAGACACTGGAATGGAGGGTGATTGGTGTGGCCTTATTCC
TGTTGGACAGCCTTGTATGCAGGTTACAACCACAGGCCTCAAGTGGAACCTCACAAATGATGTGCTTGCT
TTTGGAACATTGGTCAGTACTTCCAATACCTACGACGGGTCTGGTGTTGTGACTGTGGAAACTGACCACC
CACTCCTCTGGACCATGGCCATCAAAAGCTTAA
